Addgene plasmid #133591: pMM585
Purpose: Part Plasmid for dCas9, Part 3a(coding sequence)
Depositing lab: Megan McClean. Depositing organization: University of Wisconsin, Madison. Publication: Optogenetic Repressors of Gene Expression in Yeasts Using Light-Controlled Nuclear Localization. Geller SH, Antwi EB, Di Ventura B, McClean MN. Cell Mol Bioeng. 2019 Sep 24;12(5):511-528. doi: 10.1007/s12195-019-00598-9. eCollection 2019 Oct. PubMed 31719930.
Backbone
  Vector backbone: pYTK001
  Vector type: Synthetic Biology
Growth in bacteria
  Bacterial resistance: Chloramphenicol, 25 μg/mL
  Growth temperature: 37°C
  Growth strain: DH5alpha
  Copy number: High Copy
Gene/Insert
  Gene/Insert name: dCas9
  Species: S. cerevisiae (budding yeast)
  Cloning method: Restriction Enzyme; 5′ cloning site Unknown (unknown if destroyed); 3′ cloning site Unknown (unknown if destroyed)
Terms and licenses: Academic/Nonprofit Terms; Industry Terms: Not Available to Industry
How to cite: pMM585 was a gift from Megan McClean (Addgene plasmid # 133591 ; http://n2t.net/addgene:133591 ; RRID:Addgene_133591)
