[The description below was written by a language model from this plasmid's Addgene catalogue record and pLannotate feature annotations shown in this document.]
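Description:
pMM585 is a synthetic-biology "part plasmid" built on the pYTK001 entry backbone, the standard part-holding vector of a modular yeast cloning toolkit. It stores a single coding-sequence module, designated a type 3a part, for later assembly into complete expression cassettes. It is not itself an expression vector. The plasmid is about 5.8 kb and is maintained in E. coli at high copy through a ColE1/pUC-type origin. Selection is by chloramphenicol, conferred by the cat gene (chloramphenicol acetyltransferase) under its native promoter and followed by a minimal lambda t0 terminator. The annotation software also flagged a very short fragment matching the RSF origin. At about 40 nt this is probably only a stretch of sequence similarity and not a working replicon.

The insert is dCas9, annotated as an open reading frame of roughly 4.1 kb matching Streptococcus pyogenes Cas9. The "d" designation indicates the catalytically inactive form, which binds DNA under guide RNA direction without cutting it, although the inactivating mutations are not listed in the record. The catalogue gives budding yeast as the species, which likely reflects the intended host, since the protein is of bacterial origin. No promoter, terminator, tags or yeast marker are annotated around the coding sequence, as expected for a part plasmid. In this kind of scheme a 3a part occupies the N-terminal position of a split coding region, so a 3b part can be fused downstream of it. The record does not describe the flanking assembly sites or overhangs. The associated work concerns light-controlled repressors of gene expression in yeast, which suggests the part was used to build dCas9 fusion proteins for optogenetic regulation.
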