Features (pLannotate 1.2.2; 6 found; start..end, strand, type, name):
      1..43      +  rep_origin     RSF ori (fragment): Plasmids containing the RSF 1030 origin of replication can be propagated in E. coli cells that contain additional plasmids with compatible origins.
     55..4158    +  CDS            cas9: CAS9_STRP1 - Also known as csn1 From Streptococcus pyogenes serotype M1.
   4187..4221    -  terminator     lambda t0 terminator: minimal transcription terminator from phage lambda (Scholtissek and Grosse, 1987)
   4295..4951    -  CDS            cat: CAT_ECOLX - Experimental evidence at protein level: Swiss-Prot protein existence level 1. This enzyme is an effector of chloramphenicol resistance in bacteria. From Escherichia coli. This protein is used as a marker in many commonly used cloning vectors, such as pACYC184.
   4952..5049    -  promoter       cat promoter: promoter of the E. coli cat gene encoding chloramphenicol acetyltransferase
   5133..5721    +  rep_origin     ori: high-copy-number ColE1/pMB1/pBR322/pUC origin of replication
>Addgene plasmid #133591 | pMM585 | addgene full sequence | sequence record 267110 | Addgene NGS Result
ATGTTCTTTCCTGCGTTATCCCCTGATTCTGTGGATAACCGTAGTCGGTCTCATATGGACAAGAAGTATT
CTATCGGACTGGCCATCGGGACTAATAGCGTCGGGTGGGCCGTGATCACTGACGAGTACAAGGTGCCCTC
TAAGAAGTTCAAGGTGCTCGGGAACACCGACCGGCATTCCATCAAGAAAAATCTGATCGGAGCTCTCCTC
TTTGATTCAGGGGAAACCGCTGAAGCAACCCGCCTCAAGCGGACTGCTAGACGGCGGTACACCAGGAGGA
AGAACCGGATTTGTTACCTTCAAGAGATATTCTCCAACGAAATGGCAAAGGTCGACGACAGCTTCTTCCA
TAGGCTGGAAGAATCATTCCTCGTGGAAGAGGATAAGAAGCATGAACGGCATCCCATCTTCGGTAATATC
GTCGACGAGGTGGCCTATCACGAGAAATACCCAACCATCTACCATCTTCGCAAAAAGCTGGTGGACTCAA
CCGACAAGGCAGACCTCCGGCTTATCTACCTGGCCCTGGCCCACATGATCAAGTTCAGAGGCCACTTCCT
GATCGAGGGCGACCTCAATCCTGACAATAGCGATGTGGATAAACTGTTCATCCAGCTGGTGCAGACTTAC
AACCAGCTCTTTGAAGAGAACCCCATCAATGCAAGCGGAGTCGATGCCAAGGCCATTCTGTCAGCCCGGC
TGTCAAAGAGCCGCAGACTTGAGAATCTTATCGCTCAGCTGCCGGGTGAAAAGAAAAATGGACTGTTCGG
GAACCTGATTGCTCTTTCACTTGGGCTGACTCCCAATTTCAAGTCTAATTTCGACCTGGCAGAGGATGCC
AAGCTGCAACTGTCCAAGGACACCTATGATGACGATCTCGACAACCTCCTGGCCCAGATCGGTGACCAAT
ACGCCGACCTTTTCCTTGCTGCTAAGAATCTTTCTGACGCCATCCTGCTGTCTGACATTCTCCGCGTGAA
CACTGAAATCACCAAGGCCCCTCTTTCAGCTTCAATGATTAAGCGGTATGATGAGCACCACCAGGACCTG
ACCCTGCTTAAGGCACTCGTCCGGCAGCAGCTTCCGGAGAAGTACAAGGAAATCTTCTTTGACCAGTCAA
AGAATGGATACGCCGGCTACATCGACGGAGGTGCCTCCCAAGAGGAATTTTATAAGTTTATCAAACCTAT
CCTTGAGAAGATGGACGGCACCGAAGAGCTCCTCGTGAAACTGAATCGGGAGGATCTGCTGCGGAAGCAG
CGCACTTTCGACAATGGGAGCATTCCCCACCAGATCCATCTTGGGGAGCTTCACGCCATCCTTCGGCGCC
AAGAGGACTTCTACCCCTTTCTTAAGGACAACAGGGAGAAGATTGAGAAAATTCTCACTTTCCGCATCCC
CTACTACGTGGGACCCCTCGCCAGAGGAAATAGCCGGTTTGCTTGGATGACCAGAAAGTCAGAAGAAACT
ATCACTCCCTGGAACTTCGAAGAGGTGGTGGACAAGGGAGCCAGCGCTCAGTCATTCATCGAACGGATGA
CTAACTTCGATAAGAACCTCCCCAATGAGAAGGTCCTGCCGAAACATTCCCTGCTCTACGAGTACTTTAC
CGTGTACAACGAGCTGACCAAGGTGAAATATGTCACCGAAGGGATGAGGAAGCCCGCATTCCTGTCAGGC
GAACAAAAGAAGGCAATTGTGGACCTTCTGTTCAAGACCAATAGAAAGGTGACCGTGAAGCAGCTGAAGG
AGGACTATTTCAAGAAAATTGAATGCTTCGACTCTGTGGAGATTAGCGGGGTCGAAGATCGGTTCAACGC
AAGCCTGGGTACCTACCATGATCTGCTTAAGATCATCAAGGACAAGGATTTTCTGGACAATGAGGAGAAA
GAGGACATCCTTGAGGACATTGTCCTGACTCTCACTCTGTTCGAGGACCGGGAAATGATCGAGGAGAGGC
TTAAGACCTACGCCCATCTGTTCGACGATAAAGTGATGAAGCAACTTAAACGGAGAAGATATACCGGATG
GGGACGCCTTAGCCGCAAACTCATCAACGGAATCCGGGACAAACAGAGCGGAAAGACCATTCTTGATTTC
CTTAAGAGCGACGGATTCGCTAATCGCAACTTCATGCAACTTATCCATGATGATTCCCTGACCTTTAAGG
AGGACATCCAGAAGGCCCAAGTGTCTGGACAAGGTGACTCACTGCACGAGCATATCGCAAATCTGGCTGG
TTCACCCGCTATTAAGAAGGGTATTCTCCAGACCGTGAAAGTCGTGGACGAGCTGGTCAAGGTGATGGGT
CGCCATAAACCAGAGAACATTGTCATCGAGATGGCCAGGGAAAACCAGACTACCCAGAAGGGACAGAAGA
ACAGCAGGGAGCGGATGAAAAGAATTGAGGAAGGGATTAAGGAGCTCGGGTCACAGATCCTTAAAGAGCA
CCCGGTGGAAAACACCCAGCTTCAGAATGAGAAGCTCTATCTGTACTACCTTCAAAATGGACGCGATATG
TATGTGGACCAAGAGCTTGATATCAACAGGCTCTCAGACTACGACGTGGACGCCATCGTCCCTCAGAGCT
TCCTCAAAGACGACTCAATTGACAATAAGGTGCTGACTCGCTCAGACAAGAACCGGGGAAAGTCAGATAA
CGTGCCCTCAGAGGAAGTCGTGAAAAAGATGAAGAACTATTGGCGCCAGCTTCTGAACGCAAAGCTGATC
ACTCAGCGGAAGTTCGACAATCTCACTAAGGCTGAGAGGGGCGGACTGAGCGAACTGGACAAAGCAGGAT
TCATTAAACGGCAACTTGTGGAGACTCGGCAGATTACTAAACATGTAGCCCAAATCCTTGACTCACGCAT
GAATACCAAGTACGACGAAAACGACAAACTTATCCGCGAGGTGAAGGTGATTACCCTGAAGTCCAAGCTG
GTCAGCGATTTCAGAAAGGACTTTCAATTCTACAAAGTGCGGGAGATCAATAACTATCATCATGCTCATG
ACGCATATCTGAATGCCGTGGTGGGAACCGCCCTGATCAAGAAGTACCCAAAGCTGGAAAGCGAGTTCGT
GTACGGAGACTACAAGGTCTACGACGTGCGCAAGATGATTGCCAAATCTGAGCAGGAGATCGGAAAGGCC
ACCGCAAAGTACTTCTTCTACAGCAACATCATGAATTTCTTCAAGACCGAAATCACCCTTGCAAACGGTG
AGATCCGGAAGAGGCCGCTCATCGAGACTAATGGGGAGACTGGCGAAATCGTGTGGGACAAGGGCAGAGA
TTTCGCTACCGTGCGCAAAGTGCTTTCTATGCCTCAAGTGAACATCGTGAAGAAAACCGAGGTGCAAACC
GGAGGCTTTTCTAAGGAATCAATCCTCCCCAAGCGCAACTCCGACAAGCTCATTGCAAGGAAGAAGGATT
GGGACCCTAAGAAGTACGGCGGATTCGATTCACCAACTGTGGCTTATTCTGTCCTGGTCGTGGCTAAGGT
GGAAAAAGGAAAGTCTAAGAAGCTCAAGAGCGTGAAGGAACTGCTGGGTATCACCATTATGGAGCGCAGC
TCCTTCGAGAAGAACCCAATTGACTTTCTCGAAGCCAAAGGTTACAAGGAAGTCAAGAAGGACCTTATCA
TCAAGCTCCCAAAGTATAGCCTGTTCGAACTGGAGAATGGGCGGAAGCGGATGCTCGCCTCCGCTGGCGA
ACTTCAGAAGGGTAATGAGCTGGCTCTCCCCTCCAAGTACGTGAATTTCCTCTACCTTGCAAGCCATTAC
GAGAAGCTGAAGGGGAGCCCCGAGGACAACGAGCAAAAGCAACTGTTTGTGGAGCAGCATAAGCATTATC
TGGACGAGATCATTGAGCAGATTTCCGAGTTTTCTAAACGCGTCATTCTCGCTGATGCCAACCTCGATAA
AGTCCTTAGCGCATACAATAAGCACAGAGACAAACCAATTCGGGAGCAGGCTGAGAATATCATCCACCTG
TTCACCCTCACCAATCTTGGTGCCCCTGCCGCATTCAAGTACTTCGACACCACCATCGACCGGAAACGCT
ATACCTCCACCAAAGAAGTGCTGGACGCCACCCTCATCCACCAGAGCATCACCGGACTTTACGAAACTCG
GATTGACCTCTCACAGCTCGGAGGGGATGAGGGAGCTGGTTCTTGAGACCAGACCAATAAAAAACGCCCG
GCGGCAACCGAGCGTTCTGAACAAATCCAGATGGAGTTCTGAGGTCATTACTGGATCTATCAACAGGAGT
CCAAGCGAGCTCGATATCAAATTACGCCCCGCCCTGCCACTCATCGCAGTACTGTTGTAATTCATTAAGC
ATTCTGCCGACATGGAAGCCATCACAAACGGCATGATGAACCTGAATCGCCAGCGGCATCAGCACCTTGT
CGCCTTGCGTATAATATTTGCCCATGGTGAAAACGGGGGCGAAGAAGTTGTCCATATTGGCCACGTTTAA
ATCAAAACTGGTGAAACTCACCCAGGGATTGGCTGAAACGAAAAACATATTCTCAATAAACCCTTTAGGG
AAATAGGCCAGGTTTTCACCGTAACACGCCACATCTTGCGAATATATGTGTAGAAACTGCCGGAAATCGT
CGTGGTATTCACTCCAGAGCGATGAAAACGTTTCAGTTTGCTCATGGAAAACGGTGTAACAAGGGTGAAC
ACTATCCCATATCACCAGCTCACCGTCTTTCATTGCCATACGAAATTCCGGATGAGCATTCATCAGGCGG
GCAAGAATGTGAATAAAGGCCGGATAAAACTTGTGCTTATTTTTCTTTACGGTCTTTAAAAAGGCCGTAA
TATCCAGCTGAACGGTCTGGTTATAGGTACATTGAGCAACTGACTGAAATGCCTCAAAATGTTCTTTACG
ATGCCATTGGGATATATCAACGGTGGTATATCCAGTGATTTTTTTCTCCATTTTAGCTTCCTTAGCTCCT
GAAAATCTCGATAACTCAAAAAATACGCCCGGTAGTGATCTTATTTCATTATGGTGAAAGTTGGAACCTC
TTACGTGCCCGATCAATCATGACCAAAATCCCTTAACGTGAGTTTTCGTTCCACTGAGCGTCAGACCCCG
TAGAAAAGATCAAAGGATCTTCTTGAGATCCTTTTTTTCTGCGCGTAATCTGCTGCTTGCAAACAAAAAA
ACCACCGCTACCAGCGGTGGTTTGTTTGCCGGATCAAGAGCTACCAACTCTTTTTCCGAAGGTAACTGGC
TTCAGCAGAGCGCAGATACCAAATACTGTTCTTCTAGTGTAGCCGTAGTTAGGCCACCACTTCAAGAACT
CTGTAGCACCGCCTACATACCTCGCTCTGCTAATCCTGTTACCAGTGGCTGCTGCCAGTGGCGATAAGTC
GTGTCTTACCGGGTTGGACTCAAGACGATAGTTACCGGATAAGGCGCAGCGGTCGGGCTGAACGGGGGGT
TCGTGCACACAGCCCAGCTTGGAGCGAACGACCTACACCGAACTGAGATACCTACAGCGTGAGCTATGAG
AAAGCGCCACGCTTCCCGAAGGGAGAAAGGCGGACAGGTATCCGGTAAGCGGCAGGGTCGGAACAGGAGA
GCGCACGAGGGAGCTTCCAGGGGGAAACGCCTGGTATCTTTATAGTCCTGTCGGGTTTCGCCACCTCTGA
CTTGAGCGTCGATTTTTGTGATGCTCGTCAGGGGGGCGGAGCCTATGGAAAAACGCCAGCAACGCGGCCT
TTTTACGGTTCCTGGCCTTTTGCTGGCCTTTTGCTCAC
